Addgene plasmid #40817: pCMV5-rat ERK2-L73P
Depositing lab: Natalie Ahn. Depositing organization: University of Colorado, Boulder. Publication: Constitutive activation of extracellular signal-regulated kinase 2 by synergistic point mutations. Emrick MA, Hoofnagle AN, Miller AS, Ten Eyck LF, Ahn NG. J Biol Chem. 2001 Dec 7;276(49):46469-79. Epub 2001 Oct 8. 10.1074/jbc.M107708200 PubMed 11591711.
Backbone
  Vector backbone: pCMV5
  Backbone manufacturer: David Russell, UTSW
  Backbone size w/o insert (bp): 4700
  Total vector size (bp): 6200
  Vector type: Mammalian Expression
Growth in bacteria
  Bacterial resistance: Ampicillin, 100 μg/mL
  Growth temperature: 37°C
  Growth strain: XL1 Blue
  Copy number: Unknown
Gene/Insert
  Gene/Insert name: MAPK1 (alt names: ERK2; p42)
  Species: R. norvegicus (rat)
  Insert size (bp): 1500
  Mutation: L73P
  GenBank ID: NM_053842
  Entrez Gene: Mapk1 (a.k.a. ERK-2, ERT1, Erk2, p42-MAPK)
  Promoter: CMV
  Tag / fusion protein: His6 (N terminal on backbone)
  Cloning method: Unknown
  Sequencing primers: 5′ CMV
Resource information
  A portion of this plasmid was derived from a plasmid made by: Melanie Cobb, UTSW
Terms and licenses: Academic/Nonprofit Terms; Industry Terms: Not Available to Industry
How to cite: pCMV5-rat ERK2-L73P was a gift from Natalie Ahn (Addgene plasmid # 40817 ; http://n2t.net/addgene:40817 ; RRID:Addgene_40817)
