[The description below was written by a language model from this plasmid's Addgene catalogue record.]
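Description:
pCMV5-rat ERK2-L73P is a mammalian expression plasmid built on the pCMV5 backbone (about 4.7 kb), carrying an insert of roughly 1.5 kb for a total size of about 6.2 kb. It is propagated in E. coli under ampicillin selection. The record lists copy number as unknown, and because no feature table is provided, the bacterial origin, polyadenylation signal and other backbone elements are not documented here. No mammalian selection marker is recorded, which suggests use by transient transfection rather than by selection of stable lines.

The payload is the rat Mapk1 coding sequence, which encodes the MAP kinase ERK2 (also called p42 MAPK). It is expressed from the CMV promoter, a strong constitutive promoter widely used for high-level expression in cultured mammalian cells. The protein carries an N-terminal His6 tag, which allows detection or metal-affinity purification and helps distinguish it from endogenous ERK2. The insert bears a single point mutation, L73P. The associated publication concerns constitutive activation of ERK2 by synergistic point mutations, so this construct appears to be one member of a set of activating-mutant ERK2 plasmids, here carrying L73P alone rather than in combination with other substitutions.

Its likely use is expressing the mutant kinase in mammalian cells to examine how the substitution affects ERK2 basal activity, its dependence on upstream MEK phosphorylation, and downstream signalling, in comparison with wild-type ERK2 or other mutants. The cloning method and insertion sites are not stated, and part of the plasmid was derived from an earlier construct made in another laboratory.
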