>Addgene plasmid #40817 | pCMV5-rat ERK2-L73P | addgene partial sequence | sequence record 54577 | CMV-F 5'-CGCAAATGGGCGGTAGGCGTG-3'
ACCGTCAGAATTCTAAGGAGGTTTAACCATGGCACATCACCATCACCATCACGCCATGGCGGCGGCGGCG
GCGGGCCCGGAGATGGTCCGCGGGCAGGTGTTCGACGTGGGGCCGCGCTACACTAATCTCTCGTACATCG
GAGAAGGCGCCTACGGCATGGTTTGTTCTGCTTATGATAATCTCAACAAAGTTCGAGTTGCTATCAAGAA
AATCAGTCCTTTTGAGCACCAGACCTACTGTCAGAGAACCCTGAGAGAGATAAAAATCCCACTGCGCTTC
AGACATGAGAATATTATCGGCATCAATGACATCATCCGGGCACCAACCATTGAGCAGATGAAAGATGTAT
ATATAGTACAGGACCTCATGGAGACAGATCTTTACAAGCTCTTGAAGACACAGCACCTCAGCAATGATCA
TATCTGCTATTTTCTTTATCAGATCCTGAGAGGATTAAAGTATATACATTCAGCTAATGTTCTGCACCGT
GACCTCAAGCCTTCCAACCTCCTGCTGAACACCACTTGTGATCTCAAGATCTGTGACTTTGGCCTTGCCC
GTGTTGCAGATCCAGACCATGATCATACAGGGTTCTTGACAGAGTATGTAGCCACGCGTTGGTACAGAGC
TCCAGAAATTATGTTGAATTCCA
